>Addgene plasmid #200132 | pHHYTK106 | addgene full sequence | sequence record 392137 | Addgene NGS Result
TCGGTCTCATATGTTTTTCAACAGACTAAGCGCTGGCAAGCTGCTGGTACCACTCTCCGTGGTCCTGTAC
GCCCTTTTCGTGGTAATATTACCTTTACAGAATTCTTTCCACTCCTCCAATGTTTTAGTTAGAGGTGGTT
CTTGAGACCAGACCAATAAAAAACGCCCGGCGGCAACCGAGCGTTCTGAACAAATCCAGATGGAGTTCTG
AGGTCATTACTGGATCTATCAACAGGAGTCCAAGCGAGCTCGATATCAAATTACGCCCCGCCCTGCCACT
CATCGCAGTACTGTTGTAATTCATTAAGCATTCTGCCGACATGGAAGCCATCACAAACGGCATGATGAAC
CTGAATCGCCAGCGGCATCAGCACCTTGTCGCCTTGCGTATAATATTTGCCCATGGTGAAAACGGGGGCG
AAGAAGTTGTCCATATTGGCCACGTTTAAATCAAAACTGGTGAAACTCACCCAGGGATTGGCTGAAACGA
AAAACATATTCTCAATAAACCCTTTAGGGAAATAGGCCAGGTTTTCACCGTAACACGCCACATCTTGCGA
ATATATGTGTAGAAACTGCCGGAAATCGTCGTGGTATTCACTCCAGAGCGATGAAAACGTTTCAGTTTGC
TCATGGAAAACGGTGTAACAAGGGTGAACACTATCCCATATCACCAGCTCACCGTCTTTCATTGCCATAC
GAAATTCCGGATGAGCATTCATCAGGCGGGCAAGAATGTGAATAAAGGCCGGATAAAACTTGTGCTTATT
TTTCTTTACGGTCTTTAAAAAGGCCGTAATATCCAGCTGAACGGTCTGGTTATAGGTACATTGAGCAACT
GACTGAAATGCCTCAAAATGTTCTTTACGATGCCATTGGGATATATCAACGGTGGTATATCCAGTGATTT
TTTTCTCCATTTTAGCTTCCTTAGCTCCTGAAAATCTCGATAACTCAAAAAATACGCCCGGTAGTGATCT
TATTTCATTATGGTGAAAGTTGGAACCTCTTACGTGCCCGATCAATCATGACCAAAATCCCTTAACGTGA
GTTTTCGTTCCACTGAGCGTCAGACCCCGTAGAAAAGATCAAAGGATCTTCTTGAGATCCTTTTTTTCTG
CGCGTAATCTGCTGCTTGCAAACAAAAAAACCACCGCTACCAGCGGTGGTTTGTTTGCCGGATCAAGAGC
TACCAACTCTTTTTCCGAAGGTAACTGGCTTCAGCAGAGCGCAGATACCAAATACTGTTCTTCTAGTGTA
GCCGTAGTTAGGCCACCACTTCAAGAACTCTGTAGCACCGCCTACATACCTCGCTCTGCTAATCCTGTTA
CCAGTGGCTGCTGCCAGTGGCGATAAGTCGTGTCTTACCGGGTTGGACTCAAGACGATAGTTACCGGATA
AGGCGCAGCGGTCGGGCTGAACGGGGGGTTCGTGCACACAGCCCAGCTTGGAGCGAACGACCTACACCGA
ACTGAGATACCTACAGCGTGAGCTATGAGAAAGCGCCACGCTTCCCGAAGGGAGAAAGGCGGACAGGTAT
CCGGTAAGCGGCAGGGTCGGAACAGGAGAGCGCACGAGGGAGCTTCCAGGGGGAAACGCCTGGTATCTTT
ATAGTCCTGTCGGGTTTCGCCACCTCTGACTTGAGCGTCGATTTTTGTGATGCTCGTCAGGGGGGCGGAG
CCTATGGAAAAACGCCAGCAACGCGGCCTTTTTACGGTTCCTGGCCTTTTGCTGGCCTTTTGCTCACATG
TTCTTTCCTGCGTTATCCCCTGATTCTGTGGATAACCGTAG
Features (pLannotate 1.2.2; 5 found; start..end, strand, type, name):
     11..136     +  CDS            KAR2 (fragment): BIP_YEAST - Also known as GRP78 From Saccharomyces cerevisiae (strain ATCC 204508 / S288c) (Baker's yeast).
    156..190     -  terminator     lambda t0 terminator: minimal transcription terminator from phage lambda (Scholtissek and Grosse, 1987)
    264..920     -  CDS            cat: CAT_ECOLX - Experimental evidence at protein level: Swiss-Prot protein existence level 1. This enzyme is an effector of chloramphenicol resistance in bacteria. From Escherichia coli. This protein is used as a marker in many commonly used cloning vectors, such as pACYC184.
    921..1018    -  promoter       cat promoter: promoter of the E. coli cat gene encoding chloramphenicol acetyltransferase
   1102..1690    +  rep_origin     ori: high-copy-number ColE1/pMB1/pBR322/pUC origin of replication
