[The description below was written by a language model from this plasmid's Addgene catalogue record and pLannotate feature annotations shown in this document.]
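Description:
pHHYTK106 is a small (about 1.8 kb) part-storage plasmid for yeast Modular Cloning (MoClo), built in the pYTK001 entry vector of the Yeast Toolkit system. It is not itself a yeast expression vector. It carries no yeast origin, yeast selectable marker, promoter or terminator for the insert, and serves only to hold a standardized part in E. coli. Propagation relies on a high-copy ColE1/pUC-type origin of replication, and selection is by chloramphenicol resistance, provided by the cat (chloramphenicol acetyltransferase) gene under its native cat promoter and followed by a minimal phage lambda t0 terminator.

The payload is a 129 bp insert named Kar2-SS, annotated in the feature table as an N-terminal fragment of the Saccharomyces cerevisiae KAR2 coding sequence (the yeast BiP/GRP78 homologue, an ER-lumenal chaperone). The name indicates that this is the Kar2 signal sequence, which directs proteins into the endoplasmic reticulum and secretory pathway. The fragment was introduced by BsmBI Golden Gate cloning, and both BsmBI sites were destroyed in the process. It is catalogued as a Type 3a part, which in the toolkit's syntax occupies the first (N-terminal) position of the coding sequence. It is therefore meant to be joined in frame upstream of a downstream coding part, between a promoter part and a terminator part, when transcription units are assembled.

The plasmid belongs to a toolkit of parts designed for reliable targeting of proteins to intracellular compartments in budding yeast. Its typical use is as a donor in Golden Gate assemblies to fuse the Kar2 targeting signal to a protein of interest. The flanking assembly sites that release the part are not annotated in the feature table.
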