Addgene plasmid #200132: pHHYTK106
Purpose: Type 3a part for Modular Cloning in Yeast
Depositing lab: Johannes Herrmann. Depositing organization: Rheinland-Pfälzische Technische Universität Kaiserslautern. Publication: A modular cloning (MoClo) toolkit for reliable intracellular protein targeting in the yeast Saccharomyces cerevisiae. Simakin P, Koch C, Herrmann JM. Microb Cell. 2023 Feb 28;10(4):78-87. doi: 10.15698/mic2023.04.794. eCollection 2023 Apr 3. PubMed 37009624.
Backbone
  Vector backbone: pYTK001
  Backbone manufacturer: John Dueber Lab, https://doi.org/10.1021/sb500366v
  Vector type: Bacterial Expression, Synthetic Biology
Growth in bacteria
  Bacterial resistance: Chloramphenicol, 25 μg/mL
  Growth temperature: 37°C
  Growth strain: DH5alpha
  Copy number: High Copy
Gene/Insert
  Gene/Insert name: Kar2-SS
  Species: S. cerevisiae (budding yeast)
  Insert size (bp): 129
  Cloning method: Restriction Enzyme; 5′ cloning site BsmBI (destroyed during cloning); 3′ cloning site BsmBI (destroyed during cloning)
Terms and licenses: Academic/Nonprofit Terms; Industry Terms: Not Available to Industry
How to cite: pHHYTK106 was a gift from Johannes Herrmann (Addgene plasmid # 200132 ; http://n2t.net/addgene:200132 ; RRID:Addgene_200132)
